Addgene plasmid #201005: pTn7-SCOUT11.B
Purpose: pLv1-pUC18R6KT-miniTn7-Gm-TagBFP, GmR, ApR
Depositing lab: Philip Poole. Depositing organization: University of Oxford. Publication: Stable, fluorescent markers for tracking synthetic communities and assembly dynamics. Jorrin B, Haskett TL, Knights HE, Martyn A, Underwood TJ, Dolliver J, Ledermann R, Poole PS. Microbiome. 2024 May 7;12(1):81. doi: 10.1186/s40168-024-01792-2. PubMed 38715147.
Backbone
  Vector backbone: pTn7-SCOUT11
  Backbone manufacturer: Philip Poole lab
  Backbone size w/o insert (bp): 5139
  Total vector size (bp): 5390
  Vector type: Bacterial Expression
Growth in bacteria
  Bacterial resistance: Ampicillin and Gentamicin, 100 & 10 μg/mL
  Growth temperature: 37°C
  Growth strain: EC100D pir+
  Copy number: Low Copy
Gene/Insert
  Gene/Insert name: TagBFP (alt name: mTagBFP)
  Species: Synthetic
  Insert size (bp): 847
  Promoter: J23104
  Cloning method: Restriction Enzyme; 5′ cloning site BsaI (destroyed during cloning); 3′ cloning site BsaI (destroyed during cloning)
  Sequencing primers: 5′ Golden Gate Assembly; 3′ Golden Gate Assembly
Terms and licenses: Academic/Nonprofit Terms; Industry Terms: Not Available to Industry
Depositor comments: Ec100D pir+ genotype: F- mcrA Δ(mrr-hsdRMS-mcrBC) ϕ80dlacZΔM15 ΔlacX74 recA1 endA1 araD139 Δ(ara, leu)7697 galU galK λ- rpsL nupG pir+(DHRF) Maintains plasmids at ~15 copies per cell. This strain is naturally resistant to streptomycin
How to cite: pTn7-SCOUT11.B was a gift from Philip Poole (Addgene plasmid # 201005 ; http://n2t.net/addgene:201005 ; RRID:Addgene_201005)
