[The description below was written by a language model from this plasmid's Addgene catalogue record and pLannotate feature annotations shown in this document.]
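Description:
pTn7-SCOUT11.B is a 5.4 kb mini-Tn7 delivery plasmid built on the pUC18R6KT-miniTn7 type backbone pTn7-SCOUT11, designed to place a constitutive blue fluorescent marker into bacterial chromosomes. It replicates from the R6K γ origin, which depends on the pi initiator protein, so it is maintained only in pir+ E. coli hosts (at low copy in the recommended strain) and behaves as a suicide vector in recipients lacking pir. Only a fragment of the ColE1/pUC origin remains. An incP oriT allows conjugative transfer into target bacteria when transfer functions are supplied in trans. The backbone carries β-lactamase (AmpR) under its own promoter, and selection in E. coli uses ampicillin together with gentamicin.

The payload lies between the Tn7R and Tn7L ends, the sequences recognised by the Tn7 transposition machinery; no transposase genes are annotated on this plasmid, so they must be provided from elsewhere. Inside the transposon, a gentamicin acetyltransferase gene (aacC1) driven by the class 1 integron Pc promoter is flanked by FRT sites, which should allow FLP recombinase to remove the marker after integration. Downstream, TagBFP is expressed from a synthetic constitutive promoter that the catalogue lists as J23104. The automated annotation labels this region as a J23119 fragment, presumably reflecting similarity among this promoter family. Lambda t0 and rrnB T1 terminators insulate the cassette from surrounding transcription. The TagBFP module was inserted by BsaI-based Golden Gate assembly, with the sites destroyed. Small lacZα, lacI, CmR and MCS fragments are backbone remnants. According to the associated publication, the plasmid belongs to a series of stable fluorescent markers for tagging and tracking members of synthetic microbial communities.
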