Features (pLannotate 1.2.2; 21 found; start..end, strand, type, name):
      1..109     +  oriT           oriT: incP origin of transfer
    141..516     +  rep_origin     R6K γ ori: γ replication origin from E. coli plasmid R6K; requires the R6K initiator protein pi for replication
    522..754     -  rep_origin     ori (fragment): high-copy-number ColE1/pMB1/pBR322/pUC origin of replication
    925..1785    -  CDS            AmpR: β-lactamase; bla; confers resistance to ampicillin, carbenicillin, and related antibiotics
   1786..1890    -  promoter       AmpR promoter: bla
   2076..2175    +  misc_feature   bom (fragment): basis of mobility region from pBR322
   2181..2249    -  CDS            lacZα (fragment): LacZα fragment of β-galactosidase; lacZ fragment
   2321..2519    -  mobile_element Tn7R (fragment): mini-Tn7 element (right end of the Tn7 transposon) Tn7
   2523..2547    -  misc_feature   MCS (fragment): pBluescript multiple cloning site
   2568..2662    +  terminator     lambda t0 terminator: transcription terminator from phage lambda
   2672..2701    +  CDS            CmR (fragment): chloramphenicol acetyltransferase confers resistance to chloramphenicol
   2765..2851    +  terminator     rrnB T1 terminator: Escherichia coli rrnB; transcription terminator T1 from the E. coli rrnB gene
   2911..2944    +  protein_bind   FRT (minimal): supports FLP-mediated excision but not integration (Turan and Bode, 2011) FLP recombinase from the Saccharomyces cerevisiae 2μ plasmid
   3042..3575    -  CDS            GmR: gentamycin acetyltransferase; aacC1; confers resistance to gentamycin
   3764..3792    -  promoter       Pc promoter: intI1 (promoter lies within the coding sequence); class 1 integron promoter
   3832..3879    +  protein_bind   FRT: FLP-mediated recombination occurs in the 8-bp core sequence TCTAGAAA (Turan and Bode, 2011). FLP recombinase from the Saccharomyces cerevisiae 2μ plasmid
   3936..3961    +  promoter       J23119(SpeI) promoter (fragment): bacterial promoter (Registry of Standard Biological Parts BBa J23119) modified to end with an SpeI site
   4002..4700    +  CDS            TagBFP: TagBFP is a basic (constitutively fluorescent) blue fluorescent protein published in 2008, derived from Entacmaea quadricolor. It is reported to be a very rapidly-maturing monomer with very low acid sensitivity.
   4787..4881    +  terminator     lambda t0 terminator: transcription terminator from phage lambda
   4922..5087    -  mobile_element Tn7L: mini-Tn7 element (left end of the Tn7 transposon) Tn7
   5120..5174    -  CDS            lacI (fragment): lac repressor; lacI; The lac repressor binds to the lac operator to inhibit transcription in E. coli. This inhibition can be relieved by adding lactose or isopropyl-β-D-thiogalactopyranoside (IPTG).
>Addgene plasmid #201005 | pTn7-SCOUT11.B | addgene full sequence | sequence record 440832 | Addgene NGS Result
GGGCAGGATAGGTGAAGTAGGCCCACCCGCGAGCGGGTGTTCCTTCTTCACTGTCCCTTATTCGCACCTG
GCGGTGCTCAACGGGAATCCTGCTCTGCGAGGCTGGCCGATAAGCTCTGATAACGCAGGAAAGAACATGG
GCAGTTCAACCTGTTGATAGTACGTACTAAGCTCTCATGTTTCACGTACTAAGCTCTCAAGTTTAACGTA
CTAAGCTCTCATGTTTAACGAACTAAACCCTCATGGCTAACGTACTAAGCTCTCATGGCTAACGTACTAA
GCTCTCATGTTTCACGTACTAAGCTCTCATGTTTGAACAATAAAATTAATATAAATCAGCAACTTAAATA
GCCTCTAAGGTTTTAAGTTTTATAAGAAAAAAAAGAATATATAAGGCTTTTAAAGCTTTTAAGGTTTAAC
GGTTGTGGACAACAAGCCAGGGATGTAACGCACTGAGAAGCCCTTAGAGCCTCTCAAAGCAATTTTGAGT
GACACAGGAACACTTAACGGCTGACAACCGGCTGGTAACAGGATTAGCAGAGCGAGGTATGTAGGCGGTG
CTACAGAGTTCTTGAAGTGGTGGCCTAACTACGGCTACACTAGAAGAACAGTATTTGGTATCTGCGCTCT
GCTGAAGCCAGTTACCTTCGGAAAAAGAGTTGGTAGCTCTTGATCCGGCAAACAAACCACCGCTGGTAGC
GGTGGTTTTTTTGTTTGCAAGCAGCAGATTACGCGCAGAAAAAAAGGATCTCAAGAAGATCCTTTGATCT
TTTCTACGGGGTCTGACGCTCAGTGGAACGAAAACTCACGTTAAGGGATTTTGGTCATGAGATTATCAAA
AAGGATCTTCACCTAGATCCTTTTAAATTAAAAATGAAGTTTTAAATCAATCTAAAGTATATATGAGTAA
ACTTGGTCTGACAGTTACCAATGCTTAATCAGTGAGGCACCTATCTCAGCGATCTGTCTATTTCGTTCAT
CCATAGTTGCCTGACTCCCCGTCGTGTAGATAACTACGATACGGGAGGGCTTACCATCTGGCCCCAGTGC
TGCAATGATACCGCGGGACCCACGCTCACCGGCTCCAGATTTATCAGCAATAAACCAGCCAGCCGGAAGG
GCCGAGCGCAGAAGTGGTCCTGCAACTTTATCCGCCTCCATCCAGTCTATTAATTGTTGCCGGGAAGCTA
GAGTAAGTAGTTCGCCAGTTAATAGTTTGCGCAACGTTGTTGCCATTGCTACAGGCATCGTGGTGTCACG
CTCGTCGTTTGGTATGGCTTCATTCAGCTCCGGTTCCCAACGATCAAGGCGAGTTACATGATCCCCCATG
TTGTGCAAAAAAGCGGTTAGCTCCTTCGGTCCTCCGATCGTTGTCAGAAGTAAGTTGGCCGCAGTGTTAT
CACTCATGGTTATGGCAGCACTGCATAATTCTCTTACTGTCATGCCATCCGTAAGATGCTTTTCTGTGAC
TGGTGAGTACTCAACCAAGTCATTCTGAGAATAGTGTATGCGGCGACCGAGTTGCTCTTGCCCGGCGTCA
ATACGGGATAATACCGCGCCACATAGCAGAACTTTAAAAGTGCTCATCATTGGAAAACGTTCTTCGGGGC
GAAAACTCTCAAGGATCTTACCGCTGTTGAGATCCAGTTCGATGTAACCCACTCGTGCACCCAACTGATC
TTCAGCATCTTTTACTTTCACCAGCGTTTCTGGGTGAGCAAAAACAGGAAGGCAAAATGCCGCAAAAAAG
GGAATAAGGGCGACACGGAAATGTTGAATACTCATACTCTTCCTTTTTCAATATTATTGAAGCATTTATC
AGGGTTATTGTCTCATGAGCGGATACATATTTGAATGTATTTAGAAAAATAAACAAATAGGGGTTCCGCG
TACATTTCCCCGAAAAGTGCCACCTGACGTCTAAGAAACCATTATTATCATGACATTAACCTATAAAAAT
AGGCGTATCACGAGGCCCTTTCGTCTAAGCAGACGGTCACAGCTTGTCTGTAAGCGGATGCCGGGAGCAG
ACAAGCCCGTCAGGGCGCGTCAGCGGGTGTTGGCGGGTGTCGGGGCTGGCTTAACTATGCGGCATCAGAG
CAGATTGTACTGAGAGTGCACCATATGCGGTGTGAAATACCGCACAGATGCGTAAGGAGAAAATACCGCA
TCAGGCGCCATTCGCCATTCAGGCTGCGCAACTGTTGGGAAGGGCGATCGGTGCGGGCCTCTTCGCTATT
ACGCCAGCTAGAGGACCAGCCGCGTAACCTGGCAAAATCGGTTACGGTTGAGTAATAAATGGATGCCCTG
CGTAAGCAGGTGTGGGCGGACAATAAAGTCTTAAACTGAACAAAATAGATCTAAACTATGACAATAAAGT
CTTAAACTAGACAGAATAGTTGTAAACTGAAATCAGTCCAGTTATGCTGTGAAAAAGCATACTGGACTTT
TGTTATGGCTAAAGCAAACTCTTCATTTTCTGAAGTGCAAATTGCCCGTCGTATTAAAGAGGGGCGTGGG
GTTCGAGGTCGACGGTATCGATAAGCTAGCTTAATTAGCTGAGCTTGGACTCCTGTTGATAGATCCAGTA
ATGACCTCAGAACTCCATCTGGATTTGTTCAGAACGCTCGGTTGCCGCCGGGCGTTTTTTATTGGTGAGA
ATCCAAGCTAGACTGCGATGAGTGGCAGGGCGGGGCGTAATTTTTTTAAGGCAGTTATTGGTGCCCTTAA
ACGCCTGGGGTAATGACTCTCTAGCTTGAGGCATCAAATAAAACGAAAGGCTCAGTCGAAAGACTGGGCC
TTTCGTTTTATCTGTTGTTTGTCGGTGAACGCTCTCCTGAGTAGGACAAATCCGCCGCTAGGAGCTTGCG
GCCCGGACGATCGAATTGGGGATCTTGAAGTACCTATTCCGAAGTTCCTATTCTCTAGAAAGTATAGGAA
CTTCAGAGCGCTTTTGAAGCTGATGTGCTTAAAAACTTACTCTTAGTCAATTTACCGAACAACTCCGCGG
CCGGGAAGCCGATCTCGGCTTGAACGAATTGTTAGGTGGCGGTACTTGGGTCGATATCAAAGTGCATCAC
TTCTTCCCGTATGCCCAACTTTGTATAGAGAGCCACTGCGGGATCGTCACCGTAATCTGCTTGCACGTAG
ATCACATAAGCACCAAGCGCGTTGGCCTCATGCTTGAGGAGATTGATGAGCGCGGTGGCAATGCCCTGCC
TCCGGTGCTCTCCGGAGACTGCGAGATCATAGATATAGATCTCACTACGCGGCTGCTCAAACTTGGGCAG
AACGTAAGCCGCGAGAGCGCCAACAACCGCTTCTTGGTCGAAGGCAGCAAGCGCGATGAATGTCTTACTA
CGGAGCAAGTTCCCGAGGTAATCGGAGTCCGGCTGATGTTGGGAGTAGGTGGCTACGTCGCCGAACTCAC
GACCGAAAAGATCAAGAGCAGCCCGCATGGATTTGACTTGGTCAGGGCCGAGCCTACATGTGCGAATGAT
GCCCATACTTGAGCCACCTAACTTTGTTTTAGGGCGACTGCCCTGCTGCGTAACATCGTTGCTGCTGCGT
AACATCGTTGCTGCTCCATAACATCAAACATCGACCCACGGCGTAACGCGCTTGCTGCTTGGATGCCCGA
GGCATAGGCTGTACAAAAAAACAGTCATAACAAGCCATGAAAACCGCCACTGCGCCGTTACCACCGCTGC
GTTCGGTCAAGGTTCTGGACCAGTTGCGTGAGCGCATACGCTACTTGCATTACAGTTTACGAACCGAACA
GGCTTATGTCAATTGCTCCATTGCTGTTGACAAAGGGAATCAGGGGATCTTGAAGTTCCTATTCCGAAGT
TCCTATTCTCTAGAAAGTATAGGAACTTCAGAGCGCTTTTGAAGCTAATTCGAGATCATGCATAATGCCG
AATTCGGATCCGGAGTTGACAGCTAGCTCAGTCCTAGGTATTGTGCTAGCTACTCTAGAATTAAAGAGGA
GAAATTAACCAATGAGCGAACTGATCAAAGAGAACATGCACATGAAGCTGTACATGGAAGGCACCGTTGA
CAACCACCACTTTAAGTGCACGTCTGAGGGTGAGGGTAAGCCGTACGAAGGCACCCAAACCATGCGTATC
AAAGTTGTGGAGGGCGGTCCACTGCCGTTCGCTTTTGACATTCTGGCGACCAGCTTCCTGTACGGTTCCA
AAACGTTCATTAACCATACTCAGGGCATTCCGGATTTCTTCAAACAGAGCTTTCCGGAAGGTTTCACCTG
GGAGCGTGTCACCACGTATGAAGATGGTGGTGTGTTGACCGCCACCCAAGATACCTCCCTGCAAGATGGC
TGTCTGATCTATAACGTGAAAATTCGTGGCGTCAACTTTACGAGCAATGGTCCGGTGATGCAGAAGAAAA
CCCTGGGTTGGGAGGCGTTTACGGAAACCCTGTATCCGGCCGATGGTGGCCTGGAGGGCCGTAACGACAT
GGCACTGAAGCTGGTTGGTGGCAGCCATTTGATCGCAAATATCAAGACGACGTACCGCAGCAAGAAACCG
GCGAAAAATCTGAAGATGCCGGGTGTTTACTATGTCGACTACCGTCTGGAACGCATTAAAGAAGCGAATA
ATGAGACTTACGTGGAGCAGCACGAGGTTGCAGTCGCGCGCTATTGCGACTTGCCTAGCAAGCTGGGTCA
TAAACTGAATTAATAAGCTTCTCGGTACCAAATTCCAGAAAAGAGGCCTCCCGAAAGGGGGGCCTTTTTT
CGTTTTGGTCCTCCTTGGCGCTCTTGGACTCCTGTTGATAGATCCAGTAATGACCTCAGAACTCCATCTG
GATTTGTTCAGAACGCTCGGTTGCCGCCGGGCGTTTTTTATTGGTGAGAATCCAGGCAATCAATCGTGCT
TTCGCGAAGGCCTTGCAGGCCAACCAGATAAGTGAAATCTAGTTCCAAACTATTTTGTCATTTTTAATTT
TCGTATTAGCTTACGACGCTACACCCAGTTCCCATCTATTTTGTCACTCTTCCCTAAATAATCCTTAAAA
ACTCCATTTCCACCCCTCCCAGTTCCCAACTATTTTGTCCGCCCACAGCGGGGCATTTTTCTTCCTGTTA
TGTTTGGGCGCTGCATTAATGAATCGGCCAACGCGCGGGGAGAGGCGGTTTGCGTATTGGGCGCTCTTCC
GCTTCCTCGCTCACTGACCCGCTGCGCTCGGTCGTTCGGCTGCGGCGAGCGGTATCAGGGGATTCCTTAA
GGTATACTTTCCGCTGCATAACCCTGCTTCGGGGTCATTATAGCGATTTTTTCGGTATATCCATCCTTTT
TCGCACGATATACAGGATTTTGCCAAAGGGTTCGTGTAGACTTTCCTTGGTGTATCCAACGGCGTCAGCC
